Addgene plasmid #182424: pRSFDuet-1_VNp-LZ_VNp-LZ-mNeongreen-Etanercept
Purpose: Bacterial expression of Vesicle Nucleating peptide-Leucine Zipper and Vesicle Nucleating peptide-Leucine Zipper-mNeongreen-Etanercept fusion proteins
Depositing lab: Dan Mulvihill. Depositing organization: London and South East University Group (LASE). Publication: High-yield vesicle-packaged recombinant protein production from E. coli. Eastwood TA, Baker K, Streather BR, Allen N, Wang L, Botchway SW, Brown IR, Hiscock JR, Lennon C, Mulvihill DP. Cell Rep Methods. 2023 Feb 2;3(2):100396. doi: 10.1016/j.crmeth.2023.100396. eCollection 2023 Feb 27. PubMed 36936078.
Backbone
  Vector backbone: pRSFDUET-1
  Backbone manufacturer: Novagen
  Vector type: Bacterial Expression
Growth in bacteria
  Bacterial resistance: Kanamycin, 50 μg/mL
  Growth temperature: 37°C
  Growth strain: DH5alpha
  Copy number: High Copy
Gene/Insert 1
  Gene/Insert name: VNp-LZ-mNeongreen-Etanercept
  Species: H. sapiens (human)
  GenBank ID: UniProtKB: P20333
  Entrez Gene: TNFRSF1B (a.k.a. CD120b, TBPII, TNF-R-II, TNF-R75, TNFBR, TNFR1B, TNFR2, TNFR80, p75, p75TNFR)
  Promoter: T7
  Tag / fusion protein: Vesicle Nucleating peptide (VNp), Leucine Zipper & mNeongreen (N terminal on insert)
  Cloning method: Restriction Enzyme; 5′ cloning site Unknown (unknown if destroyed); 3′ cloning site Unknown (unknown if destroyed)
Gene/Insert 2
  Gene/Insert name: VNp-LZ
  Tag / fusion protein: Vesicle Nucleating peptide (VNp),
Resource information
  A portion of this plasmid was derived from a plasmid made by: Synthetic
Terms and licenses: Academic/Nonprofit Terms; Industry Terms: Not Available to Industry
How to cite: pRSFDuet-1_VNp-LZ_VNp-LZ-mNeongreen-Etanercept was a gift from Dan Mulvihill (Addgene plasmid # 182424 ; http://n2t.net/addgene:182424 ; RRID:Addgene_182424)
