[The description below was written by a language model from this plasmid's Addgene catalogue record and pLannotate feature annotations shown in this document.]
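Description:
pRSFDuet-1_VNp-LZ_VNp-LZ-mNeongreen-Etanercept is a bacterial co-expression plasmid built on the Novagen pRSFDuet-1 backbone, which carries two independent T7 promoter/lac operator expression units on one vector. It replicates from the RSF1030 origin (listed as high copy, and compatible with plasmids bearing other origin types) and is selected with kanamycin through an aminoglycoside phosphotransferase gene. A lacI gene with its own promoter supplies lac repressor, so transcription from both T7lac promoters is IPTG-inducible in E. coli hosts that provide T7 RNA polymerase. The short tetracycline-resistance and partial AmpR promoter hits in the annotation appear to be backbone remnants rather than functional markers.

The first cassette encodes VNp-LZ: the Vesicle Nucleating peptide, which the annotation matches to a short synuclein-like N-terminal segment, followed by a leucine zipper derived from yeast GCN4. The second cassette repeats the same VNp-LZ module and continues into mNeonGreen and then etanercept, annotated as a fragment of human TNFRSF1B (the TNF receptor 2 portion) joined to a human IgG1 heavy-chain constant-region fragment. Small downstream tag matches follow, including a short histidine-tag-like hit and a partial S-tag; whether these are in frame with the fusion is not stated. A T7 terminator closes the unit.

Per the record and its associated publication title, the plasmid is intended for vesicle-packaged production of recombinant protein from E. coli. The zipper presumably allows the short VNp-LZ and the larger fluorescent etanercept fusion to associate, while mNeonGreen provides a fluorescent readout of the cargo.
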