Features (pLannotate 1.2.2; 25 found; start..end, strand, type, name):
      3..27      +  protein_bind   lac operator: The lac repressor binds to the lac operator to inhibit transcription in E. coli. This inhibition can be relieved by adding lactose or isopropyl-β-D-thiogalactopyranoside (IPTG). lac repressor encoded by lacI
     42..64      +  RBS            RBS: efficient ribosome binding site from bacteriophage T7 gene 10 (Olins and Rangwala, 1989)
     71..130     +  CDS            Sncb (fragment): SYUB_MOUSE - Experimental evidence at protein level: Swiss-Prot protein existence level 1. May be involved in neuronal plasticity. From Mus musculus (Mouse).
    191..283     +  CDS            GCN4 (fragment): GCN4_YEAST - Also known as AAS101 From Saccharomyces cerevisiae (strain ATCC 204508 / S288c) (Baker's yeast).
    401..419     +  promoter       T7 promoter: promoter for bacteriophage T7 RNA polymerase
    420..444     +  protein_bind   lac operator: The lac repressor binds to the lac operator to inhibit transcription in E. coli. This inhibition can be relieved by adding lactose or isopropyl-β-D-thiogalactopyranoside (IPTG). lac repressor encoded by lacI
    487..546     +  CDS            Sncb (fragment): SYUB_MOUSE - Experimental evidence at protein level: Swiss-Prot protein existence level 1. May be involved in neuronal plasticity. From Mus musculus (Mouse).
    607..699     +  CDS            GCN4 (fragment): GCN4_YEAST - Also known as AAS101 From Saccharomyces cerevisiae (strain ATCC 204508 / S288c) (Baker's yeast).
    718..1425    +  CDS            mNeonGreen: mNeonGreen is a basic (constitutively fluorescent) green/yellow fluorescent protein published in 2013, derived from Branchiostoma lanceolatum. It is reported to be a very rapidly-maturing monomer with moderate acid sensitivity.
   1414..2154    +  CDS            TNFRSF1B (fragment): TNR1B_HUMAN - Also known as TNFBR, TNFR2. Experimental evidence at protein level: Swiss-Prot protein existence level 1. Receptor with high affinity for TNFSF2/TNF-alpha and approximately 5-fold lower affinity for homotrimeric TNFSF1/lymphotoxin-alpha. The TRAF1/TRAF2 complex recruits the apoptotic suppressors BIRC2 and BIRC3 to TNFRSF1B/TNFR2. This receptor mediates most of the metabolic effects of TNF-alpha. Isoform 2 blocks TNF-alpha-induced apoptosis, which suggests that it regulates TNF-alpha function by antagonizing its biological activity. From Homo sapiens (Human).
   2155..2850    +  CDS            IGHG1 (fragment): IGHG1_HUMAN - Experimental evidence at protein level: Swiss-Prot protein existence level 1. Constant region of immunoglobulin heavy chains. Immunoglobulins, also known as antibodies, are membrane-bound or secreted glycoproteins produced by B lymphocytes. In the recognition phase of humoral immunity, the membrane-bound immunoglobulins serve as receptors which, upon binding of a specific antigen, trigger the clonal expansion and differentiation of B lymphocytes into immunoglobulins- secreting plasma cells. Secreted immunoglobulins mediate the effector phase of humoral immunity, which results in
   2857..2874    +  CDS            capTEV™ (fragment): composite tag for in vivo biotinylation, TEV protease cleavage, and 6xHis tagging
   2890..2931    +  CDS            S-Tag (fragment): affinity and epitope tag derived from pancreatic ribonuclease A
   2961..2978    +  CDS            SET1 (fragment): solubility-enhancement tag derived from T7 phage gene 10B
   2986..3033    +  terminator     T7 terminator: transcription terminator for bacteriophage T7 RNA polymerase
   3197..3254    +  promoter       AmpR promoter (fragment): bla
   3263..4078    -  CDS            KanR: aminoglycoside phosphotransferase; aph(3')-Ia; confers resistance to kanamycin in bacteria or G418 (Geneticin®) in eukaryotes
   4079..4170    -  promoter       AmpR promoter: bla
   4186..4935    -  rep_origin     RSF ori: Plasmids containing the RSF 1030 origin of replication can be propagated in E. coli cells that contain additional plasmids with compatible origins.
   5018..5082    -  CDS            TcR (fragment): tetracycline efflux protein; tet; confers resistance to tetracycline
   5097..5118    -  protein_bind   CAP binding site: CAP binding activates transcription in the presence of cAMP. E. coli catabolite activator protein
   5131..6213    -  CDS            lacI: lac repressor; lacI; The lac repressor binds to the lac operator to inhibit transcription in E. coli. This inhibition can be relieved by adding lactose or isopropyl-β-D-thiogalactopyranoside (IPTG).
   6214..6291    -  promoter       lacI promoter: lacI
   6299..6334    -  CDS            TcR (fragment): tetracycline efflux protein; tet; confers resistance to tetracycline
   6337..2       +  promoter       T7 promoter (across the origin): promoter for bacteriophage T7 RNA polymerase
>Addgene plasmid #182424 | pRSFDuet-1_VNp-LZ_VNp-LZ-mNeongreen-Etanercept | addgene full sequence | sequence record 360472 | Addgene NGS Result
GGGGAATTGTGAGCGGATAACAATTCCCCTGTAGAAATAATTTTGTTTAACTTTAATAAGGAGATATACC
ATGGATGTATTCATGAAAGGACTTTCAAAGGCCAAGGAGGGAGTTGTGGCAGCTGCTGAGAAAACCAAAC
AGGGTGTGGCAGAAGCAGCAGGAAAGACAAAAGAGGGTGTTCTCAGATCACGTATGAAACAGCTGGAAGA
TAAAGTTGAAGAACTGCTGAGCAAAAACTACCACCTGGAAAATGAAGTTGCCCGTCTGAAAAAACTGGTT
GGTGGATCCTAGAGATCCGAATTCGAGCTCGGCGCGCCTGCAGGTCGACAAGCTTGCGGCCGCATAATGC
TTAAGTCGAACAGAAAGTAATCGTATTGTACACGGCCGCATAATCGAAATTAATACGACTCACTATAGGG
GAATTGTGAGCGGATAACAATTCCCCATCTTAGTATATTAGTTAAGTATAAGAAGGAGATATACATATGG
ATGTATTCATGAAAGGACTTTCAAAGGCCAAGGAGGGAGTTGTGGCAGCTGCTGAGAAAACCAAACAGGG
TGTGGCAGAAGCAGCAGGAAAGACAAAAGAGGGTGTTCTCAGATCACGTATGAAACAGCTGGAAGATAAA
GTTGAAGAACTGCTGAGCAAAAACTACCACCTGGAAAATGAAGTTGCCCGTCTGAAAAAACTGGTTGGTA
GATCTGGAGGAAGCGGAATGGTGAGCAAGGGCGAGGAGGATAACATGGCCTCTCTCCCAGCGACACATGA
GTTACACATCTTTGGCTCCATCAACGGTGTGGACTTTGACATGGTGGGTCAGGGCACCGGCAATCCAAAT
GATGGTTATGAGGAGTTAAACCTGAAGTCCACCAAGGGTGACCTCCAGTTCTCCCCCTGGATTCTGGTCC
CTCATATCGGGTATGGCTTCCATCAGTACCTGCCCTACCCTGACGGGATGTCGCCTTTCCAGGCCGCGAT
GGTAGATGGCTCCGGATACCAAGTCCATCGCACAATGCAGTTTGAAGATGGTGCCTCCCTTACTGTTAAC
TACCGCTACACCTACGAGGGAAGCCACATCAAAGGAGAGGCCCAGGTGAAGGGGACTGGTTTCCCTGCTG
ACGGTCCTGTGATGACCAACTCGCTGACCGCTGCGGACTGGTGCAGGTCGAAGAAGACTTACCCCAACGA
CAAAACCATCATCAGTACCTTTAAGTGGAGTTACACCACTGGAAATGGCAAGCGCTACCGGAGCACTGCG
CGGACCACCTACACCTTTGCCAAGCCAATGGCGGCTAACTATCTGAAGAACCAGCCGATGTACGTGTTCC
GTAAGACGGAGCTCAAGCACTCCAAGACCGAGCTCAACTTCAAGGAGTGGCAAAAGGCCTTTACCGATGT
GATGGGCATGGACGAGCTGTACAAGGCTAGCAGATCTGGAGGAAGCGGACTGCCTGCACAGGTTGCATTT
ACCCCGTATGCACCGGAACCGGGTAGCACCTGTCGTCTGCGTGAATATTATGATCAGACCGCACAGATGT
GTTGTAGCAAATGTAGTCCGGGTCAGCATGCAAAAGTTTTTTGTACCAAAACCAGCGATACCGTTTGTGA
TAGCTGTGAAGATAGCACCTATACGCAGCTGTGGAATTGGGTTCCTGAATGTCTGAGCTGTGGTAGCCGT
TGTAGCAGCGATCAGGTTGAAACCCAGGCATGTACCCGTGAACAGAATCGTATTTGTACCTGCCGTCCTG
GTTGGTATTGTGCACTGAGCAAACAAGAGGGTTGTCGTCTGTGTGCACCGCTGCGTAAATGTCGTCCAGG
TTTTGGTGTTGCACGTCCGGGTACAGAAACCAGTGATGTTGTTTGTAAACCGTGCGCACCGGGTACATTT
AGCAATACCACCAGTAGCACCGATATTTGTCGTCCGCATCAGATTTGTAATGTTGTTGCAATTCCGGGTA
ATGCAAGCATGGATGCAGTTTGTACCAGCACCAGTCCGACACGTAGCATGGCACCGGGTGCAGTTCATCT
GCCGCAGCCGGTTAGCACCCGTAGCCAGCATACCCAGCCGACTCCGGAACCGAGCACCGCACCGAGTACC
AGCTTTCTGCTGCCGATGGGTCCGAGTCCGCCTGCCGAAGGTAGCACCGGTGATGAACCGAAAAGCTGTG
ATAAAACCCATACCTGTCCGCCTTGTCCGGCTCCGGAACTGTTAGGTGGTCCGAGCGTTTTTCTGTTTCC
GCCTAAACCGAAAGATACCCTGATGATTAGCCGTACACCGGAAGTTACCTGTGTTGTTGTTGATGTTAGC
CATGAAGATCCGGAAGTGAAATTTAACTGGTATGTTGATGGTGTGGAAGTGCATAATGCAAAAACCAAAC
CGCGTGAAGAACAGTATAATTCAACCTATCGTGTTGTTAGCGTTCTGACCGTTCTGCATCAGGATTGGCT
GAATGGTAAAGAATACAAATGCAAGGTGAGCAATAAAGCACTGCCAGCACCGATTGAAAAAACCATTAGC
AAAGCAAAAGGTCAGCCTCGTGAACCGCAGGTTTATACCCTGCCTCCGAGCCGTGAAGAAATGACCAAAA
ATCAGGTTAGCCTGACCTGTCTGGTGAAAGGTTTTTATCCGAGCGATATTGCAGTTGAATGGGAAAGCAA
TGGTCAGCCGGAAAATAACTATAAAACCACACCGCCTGTTCTGGATAGTGATGGTAGCTTTTTTCTGTAT
AGCAAACTGACCGTTGATAAAAGCCGTTGGCAGCAGGGTAATGTTTTTAGCTGTAGCGTTATGCATGAAG
CCCTGCATAATCATTATACCCAGAAAAGCCTGAGCCTGAGTCCGGGTAAAGGTACCCATCATCATCATCA
TCATTAACTCGAGTCTGGTAAAGAAACCGCTGCTGCGAAATTTGAACGCCAGCACATGGACTCGTCTACT
AGCGCAGCTTAATTAACCTAGGCTGCTGCCACCGCTGAGCAATAACTAGCATAACCCCTTGGGGCCTCTA
AACGGGTCTTGAGGGGTTTTTTGCTGAAACCTCAGGCATTTGAGAAGCACACGGTCACACTGCTTCCGGT
AGTCAATAAACCGGTAAACCAGCAATAGACATAAGCGGCTATTTAACGACCCTGCCCTGAACCGACGACA
AGCTGACGACCGGGTCTCCGCAAGTGGCACTTTTCGGGGAAATGTGCGCGGAACCCCTATTTGTTTATTT
TTCTAAATACATTCAAATATGTATCCGCTCATGAATTAATTCTTAGAAAAACTCATCGAGCATCAAATGA
AACTGCAATTTATTCATATCAGGATTATCAATACCATATTTTTGAAAAAGCCGTTTCTGTAATGAAGGAG
AAAACTCACCGAGGCAGTTCCATAGGATGGCAAGATCCTGGTATCGGTCTGCGATTCCGACTCGTCCAAC
ATCAATACAACCTATTAATTTCCCCTCGTCAAAAATAAGGTTATCAAGTGAGAAATCACCATGAGTGACG
ACTGAATCCGGTGAGAATGGCAAAAGTTTATGCATTTCTTTCCAGACTTGTTCAACAGGCCAGCCATTAC
GCTCGTCATCAAAATCACTCGCATCAACCAAACCGTTATTCATTCGTGATTGCGCCTGAGCGAGACGAAA
TACGCGGTCGCTGTTAAAAGGACAATTACAAACAGGAATCGAATGCAACCGGCGCAGGAACACTGCCAGC
GCATCAACAATATTTTCACCTGAATCAGGATATTCTTCTAATACCTGGAATGCTGTTTTCCCGGGGATCG
CAGTGGTGAGTAACCATGCATCATCAGGAGTACGGATAAAATGCTTGATGGTCGGAAGAGGCATAAATTC
CGTCAGCCAGTTTAGTCTGACCATCTCATCTGTAACATCATTGGCAACGCTACCTTTGCCATGTTTCAGA
AACAACTCTGGCGCATCGGGCTTCCCATACAATCGATAGATTGTCGCACCTGATTGCCCGACATTATCGC
GAGCCCATTTATACCCATATAAATCAGCATCCATGTTGGAATTTAATCGCGGCCTAGAGCAAGACGTTTC
CCGTTGAATATGGCTCATACTCTTCCTTTTTCAATATTATTGAAGCATTTATCAGGGTTATTGTCTCATG
AGCGGATACATATTTGAATGTATTTAGAAAAATAAACAAATAGGCATGCAGCGCTCTTCCGCTTCCTCGC
TCACTGACTCGCTACGCTCGGTCGTTCGACTGCGGCGAGCGGTGTCAGCTCACTCAAAAGCGGTAATACG
GTTATCCACAGAATCAGGGGATAAAGCCGGAAAGAACATGTGAGCAAAAAGCAAAGCACCGGAAGAAGCC
AACGCCGCAGGCGTTTTTCCATAGGCTCCGCCCCCCTGACGAGCATCACAAAAATCGACGCTCAAGCCAG
AGGTGGCGAAACCCGACAGGACTATAAAGATACCAGGCGTTTCCCCCTGGAAGCTCCCTCGTGCGCTCTC
CTGTTCCGACCCTGCCGCTTACCGGATACCTGTCCGCCTTTCTCCCTTCGGGAAGCGTGGCGCTTTCTCA
TAGCTCACGCTGTTGGTATCTCAGTTCGGTGTAGGTCGTTCGCTCCAAGCTGGGCTGTGTGCACGAACCC
CCCGTTCAGCCCGACCGCTGCGCCTTATCCGGTAACTATCGTCTTGAGTCCAACCCGGTAAGACACGACT
TATCGCCACTGGCAGCAGCCATTGGTAACTGATTTAGAGGACTTTGTCTTGAAGTTATGCACCTGTTAAG
GCTAAACTGAAAGAACAGATTTTGGTGAGTGCGGTCCTCCAACCCACTTACCTTGGTTCAAAGAGTTGGT
AGCTCAGCGAACCTTGAGAAAACCACCGTTGGTAGCGGTGGTTTTTCTTTATTTATGAGATGATGAATCA
ATCGGTCTATCAAGTCAACGAACAGCTATTCCGTTACTCTAGATTTCAGTGCAATTTATCTCTTCAAATG
TAGCACCTGAAGTCAGCCCCATACGATATAAGTTGTAATTCTCATGTTAGTCATGCCCCGCGCCCACCGG
AAGGAGCTGACTGGGTTGAAGGCTCTCAAGGGCATCGGTCGAGATCCCGGTGCCTAATGAGTGAGCTAAC
TTACATTAATTGCGTTGCGCTCACTGCCCGCTTTCCAGTCGGGAAACCTGTCGTGCCAGCTGCATTAATG
AATCGGCCAACGCGCGGGGAGAGGCGGTTTGCGTATTGGGCGCCAGGGTGGTTTTTCTTTTCACCAGTGA
GACGGGCAACAGCTGATTGCCCTTCACCGCCTGGCCCTGAGAGAGTTGCAGCAAGCGGTCCACGCTGGTT
TGCCCCAGCAGGCGAAAATCCTGTTTGATGGTGGTTAACGGCGGGATATAACATGAGCTGTCTTCGGTAT
CGTCGTATCCCACTACCGAGATGTCCGCACCAACGCGCAGCCCGGACTCGGTAATGGCGCGCATTGCGCC
CAGCGCCATCTGATCGTTGGCAACCAGCATCGCAGTGGGAACGATGCCCTCATTCAGCATTTGCATGGTT
TGTTGAAAACCGGACATGGCACTCCAGTCGCCTTCCCGTTCCGCTATCGGCTGAATTTGATTGCGAGTGA
GATATTTATGCCAGCCAGCCAGACGCAGACGCGCCGAGACAGAACTTAATGGGCCCGCTAACAGCGCGAT
TTGCTGGTGACCCAATGCGACCAGATGCTCCACGCCCAGTCGCGTACCGTCTTCATGGGAGAAAATAATA
CTGTTGATGGGTGTCTGGTCAGAGACATCAAGAAATAACGCCGGAACATTAGTGCAGGCAGCTTCCACAG
CAATGGCATCCTGGTCATCCAGCGGATAGTTAATGATCAGCCCACTGACGCGTTGCGCGAGAAGATTGTG
CACCGCCGCTTTACAGGCTTCGACGCCGCTTCGTTCTACCATCGACACCACCACGCTGGCACCCAGTTGA
TCGGCGCGAGATTTAATCGCCGCGACAATTTGCGACGGCGCGTGCAGGGCCAGACTGGAGGTGGCAACGC
CAATCAGCAACGACTGTTTGCCCGCCAGTTGTTGTGCCACGCGGTTGGGAATGTAATTCAGCTCCGCCAT
CGCCGCTTCCACTTTTTCCCGCGTTTTCGCAGAAACGTGGCTGGCCTGGTTCACCACGCGGGAAACGGTC
TGATAAGAGACACCGGCATACTCTGCGACATCGTATAACGTTACTGGTTTCACATTCACCACCCTGAATT
GACTCTCTTCCGGGCGCTATCATGCCATACCGCGAAAGGTTTTGCGCCATTCGATGGTGTCCGGGATCTC
GACGCTCTCCCTTATGCGACTCCTGCATTAGGAAATTAATACGACTCACTATA
